Addgene plasmid #230374: AiP13573 - pAAV-AiE0390h_3xC3-minBG-SYFP2-WPRE3-BGHpA (Alias: CN3573)
Purpose: AiE0390h_3xC3 is an enhancer sequence, designed to drive AAV-mediated transgene expression in specific populations of brain cells
Depositing lab: Allen Institute for Brain Science & Jonathan Ting. Depositing organization: Allen Institute. Publication: A suite of enhancer AAVs and transgenic mouse lines for genetic access to cortical cell types. Ben-Simon Y, Hooper M, Narayan S, Daigle TL, Dwivedi D, Way SW, Oster A, Stafford DA, Mich JK, Taormina MJ, Martinez RA, Opitz-Araya X, Roth JR, Alexander JR, Allen S, Amster A, Arbuckle J, Ayala A, Baker PM, Bakken TE, Barcelli T, Barta S, Bendrick J, Bertagnolli D, Bielstein C, Bishwakarma P, Bowlus J, Boyer G, Brouner K, Casian B, Casper T, Chakka AB, Chakrabarty R, Chance RK, Chavan S, Clark M, Colbert K, Collman F, Daniel S, Departee M, DiValentin P, Donadio N, Dotson N, Egdorf T, Fliss T, Gabitto M, Garcia J, Gary A, Gasperini M, Gloe J, Goldy J, Gore BB, Graybuck L, Greisman N, Haeseleer F, Halterman C, Haradon Z, Hastings SD, Helback O, Ho W, Hockemeyer D, Huang C, Huff S, Hunker A, Johansen N, Jones D, Juneau Z, Kalmbach B, Kannan M, Khem S, Kussick E, Kutsal R, Larsen R, Lee C, Lee AY, Leibly M, Lenz GH, Li S, Liang E, Lusk N, Madigan Z, Malloy J, Malone J, McCue R, Melchor J, Mollenkopf T, Moosman S, Morin E, Newman D, Ng L, Ngo K, Omstead V, Otto S, Oyama A, Pena N, Pham T, Phillips E, Pom CA, Potekhina L, Ransford S, Ray PL, Rette D, Reynoldson C, Rimorin C, Rocha D, Ruiz A, Sanchez REA, Sawyer L, Sedeno-Cortes A, Sevigny JP, Shapovalova N, Shepard N, Shulga L, Sigler AR, Siverts L, Soliman S, Somasundaram S, Staats B, Stewart K, Szelenyi E, Tieu M, Trader C, Tran A, van Velthoven CTJ, Walker M, Wang Y, Weed N, Wirthlin M, Wood T, Wynalda B, Yao Z, Zhou T, Ariza J, Dee N, Reding M, Ronellenfitch K, Mufti S, Sunkin SM, Smith KA, Esposito L, Waters J, Thyagarajan B, Yao S, Lein ES, Zeng H, Levi BP, Ngai J, Ting JT, Tasic B. Cell. 2025 May 16:S0092-8674(25)00513-6. doi: 10.1016/j.cell.2025.05.002. PubMed 40403729.
Backbone
  Vector backbone: pAAV2
  Vector type: AAV
Growth in bacteria
  Bacterial resistance: Ampicillin, 100 μg/mL
  Growth temperature: 37°C
  Growth strain: NEB Stable
  Copy number: High Copy
Gene/Insert
  Gene/Insert name: SYFP2
  Species: Synthetic
  Promoter: minBG
  Cloning method: Gibson Cloning
Terms and licenses: Academic/Nonprofit Terms; Industry Terms: Not Available to Industry
How to cite: AiP13573 - pAAV-AiE0390h_3xC3-minBG-SYFP2-WPRE3-BGHpA (Alias: CN3573) was a gift from Allen Institute for Brain Science & Jonathan Ting (Addgene plasmid # 230374 ; http://n2t.net/addgene:230374 ; RRID:Addgene_230374)
