[The description below was written by a language model from this plasmid's Addgene catalogue record and pLannotate feature annotations shown in this document.]
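Description:
AiP13573 - pAAV-AiE0390h_3xC3-minBG-SYFP2-WPRE3-BGHpA (alias CN3573) is an AAV transfer plasmid built on a pAAV2 backbone, intended for packaging a reporter genome into recombinant adeno-associated virus for delivery to brain tissue. It is propagated in E. coli as a high-copy plasmid through a ColE1/pUC-type origin and selected with ampicillin via the bla gene and its own promoter. The backbone also carries an f1/M13 phage origin and small remnants of the pBR322 bom and rop regions. The recorded recombination-deficient growth strain fits the need to keep the ITR repeats stable.

Between the two AAV2 inverted terminal repeats, which provide the signals for replication and encapsidation of the genome, sits a single expression cassette. The AiE0390h_3xC3 enhancer lies upstream of minBG, a minimal promoter that has little activity by itself, so transcription depends largely on the enhancer and is meant to be restricted to particular populations of brain cells. The record does not say which populations. Neither the enhancer nor minBG is annotated in the feature tables, but an unannotated stretch between the left ITR and the coding sequence is where they would be expected. The name suggests a triplicated core of the enhancer, though this is not stated explicitly. The payload is SYFP2, a rapidly maturing monomeric yellow fluorescent protein, followed by WPRE3, a shortened woodchuck posttranscriptional element detected as two fragments that boosts transcript expression, and the bovine growth hormone polyadenylation signal.

The depositor sequence (4,969 nt) shows a complete left ITR, whereas the repository sequencing result (4,958 nt) resolves only fragments of it, which may reflect how difficult ITRs are to sequence. The construct serves to label enhancer-defined cell types and to evaluate enhancer specificity.
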