Features (pLannotate 1.2.2; 13 found; start..end, strand, type, name):
      1..141     -  repeat_region  AAV2 ITR: inverted terminal repeat of adeno-associated virus serotype 2 inverted
    987..1703    +  CDS            SYFP2: SYFP2 is a basic (constitutively fluorescent) yellow fluorescent protein published in 2006, derived from Aequorea victoria. It is reported to be a very rapidly-maturing monomer with moderate acid sensitivity.
   1743..1900    +  misc_feature   WPRE (fragment): woodchuck hepatitis virus posttranscriptional regulatory element
   1906..1986    +  misc_feature   WPRE (fragment): woodchuck hepatitis virus posttranscriptional regulatory element
   2003..2114    +  polyA_signal   bGH poly(A) signal: bovine growth hormone polyadenylation signal
   2232..2372    +  repeat_region  AAV2 ITR: inverted terminal repeat of adeno-associated virus serotype 2 inverted
   2377..2428    -  misc_feature   bom (fragment): basis of mobility region from pBR322
   2447..2827    +  rep_origin     M13 ori (sequence partly withheld): M13 bacteriophage origin of replication; arrow indicates direction of (+) strand synthesis
   2903..2952    -  misc_feature   bom (fragment): basis of mobility region from pBR322
   3054..3089    -  CDS            rop (fragment): Rop protein, which maintains plasmids at low copy number; rop
   3184..3288    +  promoter       AmpR promoter: bla
   3289..4149    +  CDS            AmpR: β-lactamase; bla; confers resistance to ampicillin, carbenicillin, and related antibiotics
   4320..4908    +  rep_origin     ori: high-copy-number ColE1/pMB1/pBR322/pUC origin of replication
>Addgene plasmid #230374 | AiP13573 - pAAV-AiE0390h_3xC3-minBG-SYFP2-WPRE3-BGHpA (Alias: CN3573) | depositor full sequence | sequence record 452862 | Full Sequence
CCTGCAGGCAGCTGCGCGCTCGCTCGCTCACTGAGGCCGCCCGGGCAAAGCCCGGGCGTCGGGCGACCTT
TGGTCGCCCGGCCTCAGTGAGCGAGCGAGCGCGCAGAGAGGGAGTGGCCAACTCCATCACTAGGGGTTCC
TGCGGCCGCACGCGTCCTTTCCTCCTAGCTTTTGAGGTTGAAAGCAAGCTCTTTCCTTTCAAGTTTCAAA
GTCCTTTTTCCTCCCGCAGTGTCACAGAAGGATTTGAAAAGAAGGTAATTGTGCTCGCAGTCTCCCTGAT
CAGAGCTTACGTCCTATTTCTGGTATTTCGGAATACTTCTTGCAATAATAGTGCATATAGCTCAATCCCT
TAACCGGCCTGCACTCTGCAATTGCTCATTAAATGAACAATTGCGGGTACCTTTCCTCCTAGCTTTTGAG
GTTGAAAGCAAGCTCTTTCCTTTCAAGTTTCAAAGTCCTTTTTCCTCCCGCAGTGTCACAGAAGGATTTG
AAAAGAAGGTAATTGTGCTCGCAGTCTCCCTGATCAGAGCTTACGTCCTATTTCTGGTATTTCGGAATAC
TTCTTGCAATAATAGTGCATATAGCTCAATCCCTTAACCGGCCTGCACTCTGCAATTGCTCATTAAATGA
ACAATTGCGGGTACCTTTCCTCCTAGCTTTTGAGGTTGAAAGCAAGCTCTTTCCTTTCAAGTTTCAAAGT
CCTTTTTCCTCCCGCAGTGTCACAGAAGGATTTGAAAAGAAGGTAATTGTGCTCGCAGTCTCCCTGATCA
GAGCTTACGTCCTATTTCTGGTATTTCGGAATACTTCTTGCAATAATAGTGCATATAGCTCAATCCCTTA
ACCGGCCTGCACTCTGCAATTGCTCATTAAATGAACAATTGCGGGTAGAGCTCGGGCTGGGCATAAAAGT
CAGGGCAGAGCCATCTATTGCTTACATTTGCTTCTGGGATCCAGATCTTTCGAAGCTAGCGCTACCGGTC
GCCACCATGGTGAGCAAGGGCGAGGAGCTGTTCACCGGGGTGGTGCCCATCCTGGTCGAGCTGGACGGCG
ACGTAAACGGCCACAAGTTCAGCGTGTCCGGCGAGGGCGAGGGCGATGCCACCTACGGCAAGCTGACCCT
GAAGCTGATCTGCACCACCGGCAAGCTGCCCGTGCCCTGGCCCACCCTCGTGACCACCCTGGGCTACGGC
GTGCAGTGCTTCGCCCGCTACCCCGACCACATGAAGCAGCACGACTTCTTCAAGTCCGCCATGCCCGAAG
GCTACGTCCAGGAGCGCACCATCTTCTTCAAGGACGACGGCAACTACAAGACCCGCGCCGAGGTGAAGTT
CGAGGGCGACACCCTGGTGAACCGCATCGAGCTGAAGGGCATCGACTTCAAGGAGGACGGCAACATCCTG
GGGCACAAGCTGGAGTACAACTACAACAGCCACAACGTCTATATCACCGCCGACAAGCAGAAGAACGGCA
TCAAGGCCAACTTCAAGATCCGCCACAACATCGAGGACGGCGGCGTGCAGCTCGCCGACCACTACCAGCA
GAACACCCCCATCGGCGACGGCCCCGTGCTGCTGCCCGACAACCACTACCTGAGCTACCAGTCCAAGCTG
AGCAAAGACCCCAACGAGAAGCGCGATCACATGGTCCTGCTGGAGTTCGTGACCGCCGCCGGGATCACTC
TCGGCATGGACGAGCTGTACAAGTAAGTCGACGGCGCGCCGCGGCCGCGAATTCGATATCATAATCAACC
TCTGGATTACAAAATTTGTGAAAGATTGACTGGTATTCTTAACTATGTTGCTCCTTTTACGCTATGTGGA
TACGCTGCTTTAATGCCTTTGTATCATGCTATTGCTTCCCGTATGGCTTTCATTTTCTCCTCCTTGTATA
AATCCTGGTTAGTTCTTGCCACGGCGGAACTCATCGCCGCCTGCCTTGCCCGCTGCTGGACAGGGGCTCG
GCTGTTGGGCACTGACAATTCCGTGGCTCGAGAGATCTTCGACTGTGCCTTCTAGTTGCCAGCCATCTGT
TGTTTGCCCCTCCCCCGTGCCTTCCTTGACCCTGGAAGGTGCCACTCCCACTGTCCTTTCCTAATAAAAT
GAGGAAATTGCATCGCATTGTCTGAGTAGGTGTCATTCTATTCTGGGGGGTGGGGTGGGGCAGGACAGCA
AGGGGGAGGATTGGGAAGACAATAGCAGGCATGAGATCTCACGTGCGGACCGAGCGGCCGCAGGAACCCC
TAGTGATGGAGTTGGCCACTCCCTCTCTGCGCGCTCGCTCGCTCACTGAGGCCGGGCGACCAAAGGTCGC
CCGACGCCCGGGCTTTGCCCGGGCGGCCTCAGTGAGCGAGCGAGCGCGCAGCTGCCTGCAGGGGCGCCTG
ATGCGGTATTTTCTCCTTACGCATCTGTGCGGTATTTCACACCGCATA
[142 nt withheld, positions 2429-2570]
C
[141 nt withheld, positions 2572-2712]
CCTTTGACGTTGGAGTCCACGTTCTTT
[37 nt withheld, positions 2740-2776]
ACCCTATCTCGGGCTATTCTTTTGATTTATAAGGGATTTTGCCGATTTCGGCCTATTGGTTAAAAAATGA
GCTGATTTAACAAAAATTTAACGCGAATTTTAACAAAATATTAACGTTTACAATTTTATGGTGCACTCTC
AGTACAATCTGCTCTGATGCCGCATAGTTAAGCCAGCCCCGACACCCGCCAACACCCGCTGACGCGCCCT
GACGGGCTTGTCTGCTCCCGGCATCCGCTTACAGACAAGCTGTGACCGTCTCCGGGAGCTGCATGTGTCA
GAGGTTTTCACCGTCATCACCGAAACGCGCGAGACGAAAGGGCCTCGTGATACGCCTATTTTTATAGGTT
AATGTCATGATAATAATGGTTTCTTAGACGTCAGGTGGCACTTTTCGGGGAAATGTGCGCGGAACCCCTA
TTTGTTTATTTTTCTAAATACATTCAAATATGTATCCGCTCATGAGACAATAACCCTGATAAATGCTTCA
ATAATATTGAAAAAGGAAGAGTATGAGTATTCAACATTTCCGTGTCGCCCTTATTCCCTTTTTTGCGGCA
TTTTGCCTTCCTGTTTTTGCTCACCCAGAAACGCTGGTGAAAGTAAAAGATGCTGAAGATCAGTTGGGTG
CACGAGTGGGTTACATCGAACTGGATCTCAACAGCGGTAAGATCCTTGAGAGTTTTCGCCCCGAAGAACG
TTTTCCAATGATGAGCACTTTTAAAGTTCTGCTATGTGGCGCGGTATTATCCCGTATTGACGCCGGGCAA
GAGCAACTCGGTCGCCGCATACACTATTCTCAGAATGACTTGGTTGAGTACTCACCAGTCACAGAAAAGC
ATCTTACGGATGGCATGACAGTAAGAGAATTATGCAGTGCTGCCATAACCATGAGTGATAACACTGCGGC
CAACTTACTTCTGACAACGATCGGAGGACCGAAGGAGCTAACCGCTTTTTTGCACAACATGGGGGATCAT
GTAACTCGCCTTGATCGTTGGGAACCGGAGCTGAATGAAGCCATACCAAACGACGAGCGTGACACCACGA
TGCCTGTAGCAATGGCAACAACGTTGCGCAAACTATTAACTGGCGAACTACTTACTCTAGCTTCCCGGCA
ACAATTAATAGACTGGATGGAGGCGGATAAAGTTGCAGGACCACTTCTGCGCTCGGCCCTTCCGGCTGGC
TGGTTTATTGCTGATAAATCTGGAGCCGGTGAGCGTGGGTCTCGCGGTATCATTGCAGCACTGGGGCCAG
ATGGTAAGCCCTCCCGTATCGTAGTTATCTACACGACGGGGAGTCAGGCAACTATGGATGAACGAAATAG
ACAGATCGCTGAGATAGGTGCCTCACTGATTAAGCATTGGTAACTGTCAGACCAAGTTTACTCATATATA
CTTTAGATTGATTTAAAACTTCATTTTTAATTTAAAAGGATCTAGGTGAAGATCCTTTTTGATAATCTCA
TGACCAAAATCCCTTAACGTGAGTTTTCGTTCCACTGAGCGTCAGACCCCGTAGAAAAGATCAAAGGATC
TTCTTGAGATCCTTTTTTTCTGCGCGTAATCTGCTGCTTGCAAACAAAAAAACCACCGCTACCAGCGGTG
GTTTGTTTGCCGGATCAAGAGCTACCAACTCTTTTTCCGAAGGTAACTGGCTTCAGCAGAGCGCAGATAC
CAAATACTGTCCTTCTAGTGTAGCCGTAGTTAGGCCACCACTTCAAGAACTCTGTAGCACCGCCTACATA
CCTCGCTCTGCTAATCCTGTTACCAGTGGCTGCTGCCAGTGGCGATAAGTCGTGTCTTACCGGGTTGGAC
TCAAGACGATAGTTACCGGATAAGGCGCAGCGGTCGGGCTGAACGGGGGGTTCGTGCACACAGCCCAGCT
TGGAGCGAACGACCTACACCGAACTGAGATACCTACAGCGTGAGCTATGAGAAAGCGCCACGCTTCCCGA
AGGGAGAAAGGCGGACAGGTATCCGGTAAGCGGCAGGGTCGGAACAGGAGAGCGCACGAGGGAGCTTCCA
GGGGGAAACGCCTGGTATCTTTATAGTCCTGTCGGGTTTCGCCACCTCTGACTTGAGCGTCGATTTTTGT
GATGCTCGTCAGGGGGGCGGAGCCTATGGAAAAACGCCAGCAACGCGGCCTTTTTACGGTTCCTGGCCTT
TTGCTGGCCTTTTGCTCACATGT
