Features (pLannotate 1.2.2; 14 found; start..end, strand, type, name):
     12..39      +  repeat_region  AAV2 ITR (fragment): inverted terminal repeat of adeno-associated virus serotype 2 inverted
     68..95      +  repeat_region  AAV2 ITR (fragment): inverted terminal repeat of adeno-associated virus serotype 2 inverted
    976..1692    +  CDS            SYFP2: SYFP2 is a basic (constitutively fluorescent) yellow fluorescent protein published in 2006, derived from Aequorea victoria. It is reported to be a very rapidly-maturing monomer with moderate acid sensitivity.
   1732..1889    +  misc_feature   WPRE (fragment): woodchuck hepatitis virus posttranscriptional regulatory element
   1895..1975    +  misc_feature   WPRE (fragment): woodchuck hepatitis virus posttranscriptional regulatory element
   1992..2103    +  polyA_signal   bGH poly(A) signal: bovine growth hormone polyadenylation signal
   2221..2361    +  repeat_region  AAV2 ITR: inverted terminal repeat of adeno-associated virus serotype 2 inverted
   2366..2417    -  misc_feature   bom (fragment): basis of mobility region from pBR322
   2436..2891    +  rep_origin     f1 ori (sequence partly withheld): f1 bacteriophage origin of replication; arrow indicates direction of (+) strand synthesis
   2892..2941    -  misc_feature   bom (fragment): basis of mobility region from pBR322
   3043..3078    -  CDS            rop (fragment): Rop protein, which maintains plasmids at low copy number; rop
   3173..3277    +  promoter       AmpR promoter: bla
   3278..4138    +  CDS            AmpR: β-lactamase; bla; confers resistance to ampicillin, carbenicillin, and related antibiotics
   4309..4897    +  rep_origin     ori: high-copy-number ColE1/pMB1/pBR322/pUC origin of replication
>Addgene plasmid #230374 | AiP13573 - pAAV-AiE0390h_3xC3-minBG-SYFP2-WPRE3-BGHpA (Alias: CN3573) | addgene full sequence | sequence record 461918 | Addgene NGS Result
CCTGCAGGCAGCTGCGCGCTCGCTCGCTCACTGAGGCCGCCCGGGCGTCGGGCGACCTTTGGTCGCCCGG
CCTCAGTGAGCGAGCGAGCGCGCAGAGAGGGAGTGGCCAACTCCATCACTAGGGGTTCCTGCGGCCGCAC
GCGTCCTTTCCTCCTAGCTTTTGAGGTTGAAAGCAAGCTCTTTCCTTTCAAGTTTCAAAGTCCTTTTTCC
TCCCGCAGTGTCACAGAAGGATTTGAAAAGAAGGTAATTGTGCTCGCAGTCTCCCTGATCAGAGCTTACG
TCCTATTTCTGGTATTTCGGAATACTTCTTGCAATAATAGTGCATATAGCTCAATCCCTTAACCGGCCTG
CACTCTGCAATTGCTCATTAAATGAACAATTGCGGGTACCTTTCCTCCTAGCTTTTGAGGTTGAAAGCAA
GCTCTTTCCTTTCAAGTTTCAAAGTCCTTTTTCCTCCCGCAGTGTCACAGAAGGATTTGAAAAGAAGGTA
ATTGTGCTCGCAGTCTCCCTGATCAGAGCTTACGTCCTATTTCTGGTATTTCGGAATACTTCTTGCAATA
ATAGTGCATATAGCTCAATCCCTTAACCGGCCTGCACTCTGCAATTGCTCATTAAATGAACAATTGCGGG
TACCTTTCCTCCTAGCTTTTGAGGTTGAAAGCAAGCTCTTTCCTTTCAAGTTTCAAAGTCCTTTTTCCTC
CCGCAGTGTCACAGAAGGATTTGAAAAGAAGGTAATTGTGCTCGCAGTCTCCCTGATCAGAGCTTACGTC
CTATTTCTGGTATTTCGGAATACTTCTTGCAATAATAGTGCATATAGCTCAATCCCTTAACCGGCCTGCA
CTCTGCAATTGCTCATTAAATGAACAATTGCGGGTAGAGCTCGGGCTGGGCATAAAAGTCAGGGCAGAGC
CATCTATTGCTTACATTTGCTTCTGGGATCCAGATCTTTCGAAGCTAGCGCTACCGGTCGCCACCATGGT
GAGCAAGGGCGAGGAGCTGTTCACCGGGGTGGTGCCCATCCTGGTCGAGCTGGACGGCGACGTAAACGGC
CACAAGTTCAGCGTGTCCGGCGAGGGCGAGGGCGATGCCACCTACGGCAAGCTGACCCTGAAGCTGATCT
GCACCACCGGCAAGCTGCCCGTGCCCTGGCCCACCCTCGTGACCACCCTGGGCTACGGCGTGCAGTGCTT
CGCCCGCTACCCCGACCACATGAAGCAGCACGACTTCTTCAAGTCCGCCATGCCCGAAGGCTACGTCCAG
GAGCGCACCATCTTCTTCAAGGACGACGGCAACTACAAGACCCGCGCCGAGGTGAAGTTCGAGGGCGACA
CCCTGGTGAACCGCATCGAGCTGAAGGGCATCGACTTCAAGGAGGACGGCAACATCCTGGGGCACAAGCT
GGAGTACAACTACAACAGCCACAACGTCTATATCACCGCCGACAAGCAGAAGAACGGCATCAAGGCCAAC
TTCAAGATCCGCCACAACATCGAGGACGGCGGCGTGCAGCTCGCCGACCACTACCAGCAGAACACCCCCA
TCGGCGACGGCCCCGTGCTGCTGCCCGACAACCACTACCTGAGCTACCAGTCCAAGCTGAGCAAAGACCC
CAACGAGAAGCGCGATCACATGGTCCTGCTGGAGTTCGTGACCGCCGCCGGGATCACTCTCGGCATGGAC
GAGCTGTACAAGTAAGTCGACGGCGCGCCGCGGCCGCGAATTCGATATCATAATCAACCTCTGGATTACA
AAATTTGTGAAAGATTGACTGGTATTCTTAACTATGTTGCTCCTTTTACGCTATGTGGATACGCTGCTTT
AATGCCTTTGTATCATGCTATTGCTTCCCGTATGGCTTTCATTTTCTCCTCCTTGTATAAATCCTGGTTA
GTTCTTGCCACGGCGGAACTCATCGCCGCCTGCCTTGCCCGCTGCTGGACAGGGGCTCGGCTGTTGGGCA
CTGACAATTCCGTGGCTCGAGAGATCTTCGACTGTGCCTTCTAGTTGCCAGCCATCTGTTGTTTGCCCCT
CCCCCGTGCCTTCCTTGACCCTGGAAGGTGCCACTCCCACTGTCCTTTCCTAATAAAATGAGGAAATTGC
ATCGCATTGTCTGAGTAGGTGTCATTCTATTCTGGGGGGTGGGGTGGGGCAGGACAGCAAGGGGGAGGAT
TGGGAAGACAATAGCAGGCATGAGATCTCACGTGCGGACCGAGCGGCCGCAGGAACCCCTAGTGATGGAG
TTGGCCACTCCCTCTCTGCGCGCTCGCTCGCTCACTGAGGCCGGGCGACCAAAGGTCGCCCGACGCCCGG
GCTTTGCCCGGGCGGCCTCAGTGAGCGAGCGAGCGCGCAGCTGCCTGCAGGGGCGCCTGATGCGGTATTT
TCTCCTTACGCATCTGTGCGGTATTTCACACCGCATA
[95 nt withheld, positions 2418-2512]
T
[46 nt withheld, positions 2514-2559]
C
[141 nt withheld, positions 2561-2701]
CCTTTGACGTTGGAGTCCACGTTCTTT
[37 nt withheld, positions 2729-2765]
ACTCTATCTCGGGCTATTCTTTTGATTTATAAGGGATTTTGCCGATTTCGGTCTATTGGTTAAAAAATGA
GCTGATTTAACAAAAATTTAACGCGAATTTTAACAAAATATTAACGTTTACAATTTTATGGTGCACTCTC
AGTACAATCTGCTCTGATGCCGCATAGTTAAGCCAGCCCCGACACCCGCCAACACCCGCTGACGCGCCCT
GACGGGCTTGTCTGCTCCCGGCATCCGCTTACAGACAAGCTGTGACCGTCTCCGGGAGCTGCATGTGTCA
GAGGTTTTCACCGTCATCACCGAAACGCGCGAGACGAAAGGGCCTCGTGATACGCCTATTTTTATAGGTT
AATGTCATGATAATAATGGTTTCTTAGACGTCAGGTGGCACTTTTCGGGGAAATGTGCGCGGAACCCCTA
TTTGTTTATTTTTCTAAATACATTCAAATATGTATCCGCTCATGAGACAATAACCCTGATAAATGCTTCA
ATAATATTGAAAAAGGAAGAGTATGAGTATTCAACATTTCCGTGTCGCCCTTATTCCCTTTTTTGCGGCA
TTTTGCCTTCCTGTTTTTGCTCACCCAGAAACGCTGGTGAAAGTAAAAGATGCTGAAGATCAGTTGGGTG
CACGAGTGGGTTACATCGAACTGGATCTCAACAGCGGTAAGATCCTTGAGAGTTTTCGCCCCGAAGAACG
TTTTCCAATGATGAGCACTTTTAAAGTTCTGCTATGTGGCGCGGTATTATCCCGTATTGACGCCGGGCAA
GAGCAACTCGGTCGCCGCATACACTATTCTCAGAATGACTTGGTTGAGTACTCACCAGTCACAGAAAAGC
ATCTTACGGATGGCATGACAGTAAGAGAATTATGCAGTGCTGCCATAACCATGAGTGATAACACTGCGGC
CAACTTACTTCTGACAACGATCGGAGGACCGAAGGAGCTAACCGCTTTTTTGCACAACATGGGGGATCAT
GTAACTCGCCTTGATCGTTGGGAACCGGAGCTGAATGAAGCCATACCAAACGACGAGCGTGACACCACGA
TGCCTGTAGCAATGGCAACAACGTTGCGCAAACTATTAACTGGCGAACTACTTACTCTAGCTTCCCGGCA
ACAATTAATAGACTGGATGGAGGCGGATAAAGTTGCAGGACCACTTCTGCGCTCGGCCCTTCCGGCTGGC
TGGTTTATTGCTGATAAATCTGGAGCCGGTGAGCGTGGGTCTCGCGGTATCATTGCAGCACTGGGGCCAG
ATGGTAAGCCCTCCCGTATCGTAGTTATCTACACGACGGGGAGTCAGGCAACTATGGATGAACGAAATAG
ACAGATCGCTGAGATAGGTGCCTCACTGATTAAGCATTGGTAACTGTCAGACCAAGTTTACTCATATATA
CTTTAGATTGATTTAAAACTTCATTTTTAATTTAAAAGGATCTAGGTGAAGATCCTTTTTGATAATCTCA
TGACCAAAATCCCTTAACGTGAGTTTTCGTTCCACTGAGCGTCAGACCCCGTAGAAAAGATCAAAGGATC
TTCTTGAGATCCTTTTTTTCTGCGCGTAATCTGCTGCTTGCAAACAAAAAAACCACCGCTACCAGCGGTG
GTTTGTTTGCCGGATCAAGAGCTACCAACTCTTTTTCCGAAGGTAACTGGCTTCAGCAGAGCGCAGATAC
CAAATACTGTTCTTCTAGTGTAGCCGTAGTTAGGCCACCACTTCAAGAACTCTGTAGCACCGCCTACATA
CCTCGCTCTGCTAATCCTGTTACCAGTGGCTGCTGCCAGTGGCGATAAGTCGTGTCTTACCGGGTTGGAC
TCAAGACGATAGTTACCGGATAAGGCGCAGCGGTCGGGCTGAACGGGGGGTTCGTGCACACAGCCCAGCT
TGGAGCGAACGACCTACACCGAACTGAGATACCTACAGCGTGAGCTATGAGAAAGCGCCACGCTTCCCGA
AGGGAGAAAGGCGGACAGGTATCCGGTAAGCGGCAGGGTCGGAACAGGAGAGCGCACGAGGGAGCTTCCA
GGGGGAAACGCCTGGTATCTTTATAGTCCTGTCGGGTTTCGCCACCTCTGACTTGAGCGTCGATTTTTGT
GATGCTCGTCAGGGGGGCGGAGCCTATGGAAAAACGCCAGCAACGCGGCCTTTTTACGGTTCCTGGCCTT
TTGCTGGCCTTTTGCTCACATGT
